Addgene plasmid #243847: pBSKa2_Stuffer2
Purpose: GoldenBraid2.0 Full transcription unit stuffer in an alpha-level cloning vector.
Depositing lab: Christophe Herman. Depositing organization: Baylor College of Medicine. Publication: GoldenBraid2.0 E. coli: a comprehensive and characterized toolkit for enterics. Cooke MB, Welch KT, Ramirez LD, Wen AX, Marciano DC, Herman C. Synth Biol (Oxf). 2025 Aug 14;10(1):ysaf015. doi: 10.1093/synbio/ysaf015. eCollection 2025. PubMed 40927394.
Backbone
  Vector backbone: pBSK
  Vector type: Bacterial Expression
Growth in bacteria
  Bacterial resistance: Kanamycin, 50 μg/mL
  Growth temperature: 37°C
  Growth strain: DH5alpha
  Copy number: High Copy
Gene/Insert
  Gene/Insert name: Stuffer2
  Species: Synthetic
  Insert size (bp): 20
  Cloning method: Golden Gate
Terms and licenses: Academic/Nonprofit Terms; Industry Terms: Not Available to Industry
How to cite: pBSKa2_Stuffer2 was a gift from Christophe Herman (Addgene plasmid # 243847 ; http://n2t.net/addgene:243847 ; RRID:Addgene_243847)
