[The description below was written by a language model from this plasmid's Addgene catalogue record and pLannotate feature annotations shown in this document.]
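Description:
pBSKa2_Stuffer2 is a small (about 2.4 kb) bacterial plasmid from a GoldenBraid2.0 toolkit adapted for E. coli and related enteric bacteria. It is built on a pBSK backbone configured as an alpha-level GoldenBraid destination vector (the "a2" in the name presumably denotes the alpha2 variant). It is maintained at high copy number in E. coli through a ColE1/pUC-type origin of replication. Selection is with kanamycin, conferred by an aph(3')-Ia aminoglycoside phosphotransferase gene that the annotation places directly downstream of a cat gene promoter. The KanR call is flagged as a fragment, as is a short tet promoter match nearby. These are likely partial alignments to reference features rather than evidence of a non-functional marker, since kanamycin is the listed selection. An f1 bacteriophage origin is also present, a common carry-over from Bluescript-type backbones that permits single-stranded DNA production with helper phage.

The payload is a 20 bp synthetic sequence, Stuffer2, inserted by Golden Gate cloning. It is too short to be picked up by the automated annotation, so it does not appear in the feature table, and no promoter, coding sequence or terminator is recorded for it. According to the record, it occupies the position of a full transcription unit. In the GoldenBraid scheme, alpha-level transcription units are combined pairwise into omega-level vectors, and vice versa, by alternating Type IIS restriction-ligation reactions. A stuffer of this kind therefore serves as an inert placeholder, filling the partner slot when only one real transcription unit needs to be moved to the next assembly level, or when an odd number of modules is being combined.
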