Features (pLannotate 1.2.2; 5 found; start..end, strand, type, name):
    155..743     -  rep_origin     ori: high-copy-number ColE1/pMB1/pBR322/pUC origin of replication
    858..960     +  promoter       cat promoter: promoter of the E. coli cat gene encoding chloramphenicol acetyltransferase
    961..1774    +  CDS            KanR (fragment): aminoglycoside phosphotransferase; aph(3')-Ia; confers resistance to kanamycin in bacteria or G418 (Geneticin®) in eukaryotes
   1862..1879    -  promoter       tet promoter (fragment): E. coli promoter for tetracycline efflux protein gene
   1890..2345    +  rep_origin     f1 ori (sequence partly withheld): f1 bacteriophage origin of replication; arrow indicates direction of (+) strand synthesis
>Addgene plasmid #243847 | pBSKa2_Stuffer2 | addgene full sequence | sequence record 492925 | Addgene NGS Result
CGTCTCAGTCAGGAGGATCGCTCTGCCATCTAGCACGCTTGAGACGAAGCTTGACACGGTTATCCACAGA
ATCAGGGGATAACGCAGGAAAGAACATGTGAGCAAAAGGCCAGCAAAAGGCCAGGAACCGTAAAAAGGCC
GCGTTGCTGGCGTTTTTCCATAGGCTCCGCCCCCCTGACGAGCATCACAAAAATCGACGCTCAAGTCAGA
GGTGGCGAAACCCGACAGGACTATAAAGATACCAGGCGTTTCCCCCTGGAAGCTCCCTCGTGCGCTCTCC
TGTTCCGACCCTGCCGCTTACCGGATACCTGTCCGCCTTTCTCCCTTCGGGAAGCGTGGCGCTTTCTCAT
AGCTCACGCTGTAGGTATCTCAGTTCGGTGTAGGTCGTTCGCTCCAAGCTGGGCTGTGTGCACGAACCCC
CCGTTCAGCCCGACCGCTGCGCCTTATCCGGTAACTATCGTCTTGAGTCCAACCCGGTAAGACACGACTT
ATCGCCACTGGCAGCAGCCACTGGTAACAGGATTAGCAGAGCGAGGTATGTAGGCGGTGCTACAGAGTTC
TTGAAGTGGTGGCCTAACTACGGCTACACTAGAAGAACAGTATTTGGTATCTGCGCTCTGCTGAAGCCAG
TTACCTTCGGAAAAAGAGTTGGTAGCTCTTGATCCGGCAAACAAACCACCGCTGGTAGCGGTGGTTTTTT
TGTTTGCAAGCAGCAGATTACGCGCAGAAAAAAAGGATCTCAAGAAGATCCTTTGATCTTTTCTACGGGG
TCTGACGCTCAGTGGAACGAAAACTCACGTTAAGGGATTTTGGTCATGAGATTATCAAAAAGGATCTTCA
CCTAGATCCTTTTGTGATGATCGGCACGTAAGAGGTTCCAACTTTCACCATAATGAAATAAGATCACTAC
CGGGCGTATTTTTTGAGTTATCGAGATTTTCAGGAGCTAAGGAAGCTAAAATGAGCCATATTCAACGGGA
AACGTCTTGCTCAAGGCCGCGATTAAATTCCAACATGGATGCTGATTTATATGGGTATAAATGGGCTCGC
GATAATGTCGGGCAATCAGGTGCGACAATCTACCGATTGTATGGGAAGCCCGATGCGCCAGAGTTGTTTC
TGAAACATGGCAAAGGTAGCGTTGCCAATGATGTTACAGATGAGATGGTCAGACTAAACTGGCTGACGGA
ATTTATGCCTCTTCCGACCATCAAGCATTTTATCCGTACTCCTGATGATGCATGGTTACTCACCACTGCG
ATCCCAGGGAAAACAGCATTCCAGGTATTAGAAGAATATCCTGATTCAGGTGAAAATATTGTTGATGCGC
TGGCAGTGTTCCTGCGCCGGTTGCATTCGATTCCTGTTTGTAATTGTCCTTTTAACAGCGATCGCGTATT
TCGACTCGCTCAGGCGCAATCACGAATGAATAACGGTTTGGTTGATGCGAGTGATTTTGATGACGAGCGT
AATGGCTGGCCTGTTGAACAAGTCTGGAAAGAAATGCATAAACTTTTGCCATTCTCACCGGATTCAGTAG
TCACTCATGGTGATTTCTCACTTGATAACCTTATTTTTGACGAGGGGAAATTAATAGGTTGTATTGATGT
TGGACGAGTCGGAATCGCAGACCGATACCAGGATCTTGCCATCCTATGGAACTGCCTCGGTGAGTTTTCT
CCTTCATTACAGAAACGGCTTTTTCAAAAATATGGTATTGATAATCCTGATATGAATAAATTGCAGTTTC
ATTTGATGCTCGATGAGTTTTTCTGATTTTTTTTAAGGCAGTTATTGGTGCCCTTAAACGCCTGGTTGCT
ACGCCTGAATAAGTGATAATAAGCGGATGAATGGCAGAAATTCGATGATAAGCTGTCAAACATGATGT
[125 nt withheld, positions 1889-2013]
C
[91 nt withheld, positions 2015-2105]
AGGGTGATGGTTCACGTAGTGGGCCAGCGCCCTGATAGACGGTTTTTCGCCCTTTGACGTTGGAGTCCAC
GTTCTTT
[37 nt withheld, positions 2183-2219]
ACCCTATCTCGGTCTATTCTTTTGATTTATAAGGGATTTTGCCGATTTCGGCCTATTGGTTAAAAAATGA
GCTGATTTAACAAAAATTTAACGCGAATTTTAACAAAATATTAACGCTTACAATTTTAACAAGCTT
